>Addgene plasmid #213324 | HTR4-DuET | addgene full sequence | sequence record 431817 | Addgene NGS Result
AGGTGAAGATCCTTTTTGATAATCTCATGACCAAAATCCCTTAACGTGAGTTTTCGTTCCACTGAGCGTC
AGACCCCGTAGAAAAGATCAAAGGATCTTCTTGAGATCCTTTTTTTCTGCGCGTAATCTGCTGCTTGCAA
ACAAAAAAACCACCGCTACCAGCGGTGGTTTGTTTGCCGGATCAAGAGCTACCAACTCTTTTTCCGAAGG
TAACTGGCTTCAGCAGAGCGCAGATACCAAATACTGTTCTTCTAGTGTAGCCGTAGTTAGGCCACCACTT
CAAGAACTCTGTAGCACCGCCTACATACCTCGCTCTGCTAATCCTGTTACCAGTGGCTGCTGCCAGTGGC
GATAAGTCGTGTCTTACCGGGTTGGACTCAAGACGATAGTTACCGGATAAGGCGCAGCGGTCGGGCTGAA
CGGGGGGTTCGTGCACACAGCCCAGCTTGGAGCGAACGACCTACACCGAACTGAGATACCTACAGCGTGA
GCTATGAGAAAGCGCCACGCTTCCCGAAGGGAGAAAGGCGGACAGGTATCCGGTAAGCGGCAGGGTCGGA
ACAGGAGAGCGCACGAGGGAGCTTCCAGGGGGAAACGCCTGGTATCTTTATAGTCCTGTCGGGTTTCGCC
ACCTCTGACTTGAGCGTCGATTTTTGTGATGCTCGTCAGGGGGGCGGAGCCTATGGAAAAACGCCAGCAA
CGCGGCCTTTTTACGGTTCCTGGCCTTTTGCTGGCCTTTTGCTCACATGTTCTTTCCTGCGTTATCCCCT
GATTCTGTGGATAACCGTATTACCGCCTTTGAGTGAGCTGATACCGCTCGCCGCAGCCGAACGACCGAGC
GCAGCGAGTCAGTGAGCGAGGAAGCGGAAGAGCGCCCAATACGCAAACCGCCTCTCCCCGCGCGTTGGCC
GATTCATTAATGCAGCTGGCACGACAGGTTTCCCGACTGGAAAGCGGGCAGTGAGCGCAACGCAATTAAT
GTGAGTTAGCTCACTCATTAGGCACCCCAGGCTTTACACTTTATGCTTCCGGCTCGTATGTTGTGTGGAA
TTGTGAGCGGATAACAATTTCACACAGGAAACAGCTATGACCATGATTACGCCAAGCTCTAGCTAGAGGT
CGACGGTATACAGACATGATAAGATACATTGATGAGTTTGGACAAACCACAACTAGAATGCAGTGAAAAA
AATGCTTTATTTGTGAAATTTGTGATGCTATTGCTTTATTTGTAACCATTATAAGCTGCAATAAACAAGT
TGGGGTGGGCGAAGAACTCCAGCATGAGATCCCCGCGCTGGAGGATCATCCAGCCGGCGTCCCGGAAAAC
GATTCCGAAGCCCAACCTTTCATAGAAGGCGGCGGTGGAATCGAAATCTCGTGATGGCAGGTTGGGCGTC
GCTTGGTCGGTCATTTCGAACCCCAGAGTCCCGCTCAGAAGAACTCGTCAAGAAGGCGATAGAAGGCGAT
GCGCTGCGAATCGGGAGCGGCGATACCGTAAAGCACGAGGAAGCGGTCAGCCCATTCGCCGCCAAGCTCT
TCAGCAATATCACGGGTAGCCAACGCTATGTCCTGATAGCGGTCCGCCACACCCAGCCGGCCACAGTCGA
TGAATCCAGAAAAGCGGCCATTTTCCACCATGATATTCGGCAAGCAGGCATCGCCATGGGTCACGACGAG
ATCCTCGCCGTCGGGCATGCGCGCCTTGAGCCTGGCGAACAGTTCGGCTGGCGCGAGCCCCTGATGCTCT
TCGTCCAGATCATCCTGATCGACAAGACCGGCTTCCATCCGAGTACGTGCTCGCTCGATGCGATGTTTCG
CTTGGTGGTCGAATGGGCAGGTAGCCGGATCAAGCGTATGCAGCCGCCGCATTGCATCAGCCATGATGGA
TACTTTCTCGGCAGGAGCAAGGTGAGATGACAGGAGATCCTGCCCCGGCACTTCGCCCAATAGCAGCCAG
TCCCTTCCCGCTTCAGTGACAACGTCGAGCACAGCTGCGCAAGGAACGCCCGTCGTGGCCAGCCACGATA
GCCGCGCTGCCTCGTCCTGCAGTTCATTCAGGGCACCGGACAGGTCGGTCTTGACAAAAAGAACCGGGCG
CCCCTGCGCTGACAGCCGGAACACGGCGGCATCAGAGCAGCCGATTGTCTGTTGTGCCCAGTCATAGCCG
AATAGCCTCTCCACCCAAGCGGCCGGAGAACCTGCGTGCAATCCATCTTGTTCAATCATGCGAAACGATC
CTCATCCTGTCTCTTGATCAGATCCGAAAATGGATATACAAGCTCCCGGGAGCTTTTTGCAAAAGCCTAG
GCCTCCAAAAAAGCCTCCTCACTACTTCTGGAATAGCTCAGAGGCAGAGGCGGCCTCGGCCTCTGCATAA
ATAAAAAAAATTAGTCAGCCATGGGGCGGAGAATGGGCGGAACTGGGCGGAGTTAGGGGCGGGATGGGCG
GAGTTAGGGGCGGGACTATGGTTGCTGACTAATTGAGATGCATGCTTTGCATACTTCTGCCTGCTGGGGA
GCCTGGGGACTTTCCACACCTGGTTGCTGACTAATTGAGATGCATGCTTTGCATACTTCTGCCTGCTGGG
GAGCCTGGGGACTTTCCACACCCTAACTGACACACATTCCACAGAATTAATTCGCGTTAAATTTTTGTTA
AATCAGCTCATTTTTTAACCAATAGGCCGAAATCGGCAAAATCCCTTATAAATCAAAAGAATAGACCGAG
ATAGGGT
[37 nt withheld, positions 2738-2774]
AAAGAACGTGGACTCCAACGTCAAAGG
[49 nt withheld, positions 2802-2850]
T
[91 nt withheld, positions 2852-2942]
G
[124 nt withheld, positions 2944-3067]
GGGGATACCCCCTAGAGCCCCAGCTGGTTCTTTCCGCCTCAGAAGCCATAGAGCCCACCGCATCCCCAGC
ATGCCTGCTATTGTCTTCCCAATCCTCCCCCTTGCTGTCCTGCCCCACCCCACCCCCCAGAATAGAATGA
CACCTACTCAGACAATGCGATGCAATTTCCTCATTTTATTAGGAAAGGACAGTGGGAGTGGCACCTTCCA
GGGTCAAGGAAGGCACGGGGGAGGGGCAAACAACAGATGGCTGGCAACTAGAAGGCACAGTCGAGGCTGA
TCAGCGGGTTTAAACGGGCCCTCTAGACTCGAGCGGCCGCCACTGTGCTGGATATCTGCAGAATTCCACC
ACACTGGACTAGTGGATCCGAGCTCGGTACCAAGCTTTTAGGCAGGGGCCACCTGAGAAGTCTCGGTCTT
AGACACGGTGGTGCTGGCCTCATCGAATTCACCGGTGCGTCCACCGGTATCGATAGTATCTGAAGGTTGA
GCCGCGACGAGTGGAGAGGTAGCGGGAGGATGACACTGGGACTCCCATTGACCGCCGCACTCGACGGCGT
CGCGCAGAACATGTGTGCTACCGTTGATAGTTGTAGTTGAGCAAGGGACGGTCTGTCCCAGGATAGAAGG
TCTCCTATACCGTTCATCATCGCAACACAATATAATAAGAAATGCGCGCCTGAAGGATTTATTAAGGAAG
GCATAGAGAAAAGGATTCAGGCCGCTATTGATATAGCCCAACCAGAGGAAGGCGGTCCACACCTGTCCGG
GCACTGTGTAGTCAATGAAAGGATCGACGATGTTGGTTACAAAAAATGGTGCCCAGCACAAGCAGAAGCA
TCCCATAATAATGCAAAGAGTTTTTGCTGCTTTGGTCTCAGTGCGCATCCTATGGGTTGAATGCTGATCT
GCTGACTGAGGCCTACTTTCAGAACTGGCTCCGGCTCTCTGAAGCATCTGTATCTGGTGTGCGTGTTCCT
TTGCTGTCACGTAGATTCTATAATAGGCCAGCACCATAAGGAGAAAGGGAATGTAGAATGCGACCACGCT
GCAAGTTATAGCGTACGGTTTGTTTACCATGAATACACAGTAGGTAGAGTTGGAATTTTGATTGAACTTG
CGCTTCTCAATGAGGTCTATTATTCCGATATTATTCCAACCCTGCATAATCGGCAAGAAACTTATAAAGG
TGGGGATAACCCAGCAACCCCCGAGCATCAGGGCGATCCTCAAAGGTGTCATTTTATTCCTGTACACCAG
TGGCTGGCAGCAGATTGCGTAATATCTGTCCAGGCTAATACAGCAAAGGTGAAAAATGCTGGCAGTAGTC
AGCAGAACATCCAATGAAGTTCTCACCAGGCAGAACACTTCCCCATAGATCCAAATGTCCTGCACCAGTT
CGATGGCTCCGAATGGCATCACCAGCACACTAACCAGGAGGTCTGCAAAGGCGAGAGACACTATGAAATA
GTTAGTCTTGATTTTCCGCAGCTGCCTATCCCAACAAACGGCTACCATGACGAGCAGGTTACCCAAGATT
GCCATCAGGATCACAGTGGACAGGAAGGTGAGCAGCACCACCTTCTCAACACTGCCAAATCCTTCTTCAC
TGCTAACGTTAGCATCCAGCTTATCCATATCGATGCTGGCGTCATCATCGTCCTTGTAGTCGGCGAATAC
CAGGCAGAAGATGTAGCTCAGGGCGATGATCGTCTTCATGGTGGCGCTAGCCAGCTTGGGTCTCCCTATA
GTGAGTCGTATTAATTTCGATAAGCCAGTAAGCAGTGGGTTCTCTAGTTAGCCAGAGAGCTCTGCTTATA
TAGACCTCCCACCGTACACGCCTACCGCCCATTTGCGTCAATGGGGCGGAGTTGTTACGACATTTTGGAA
AGTCCCGTTGATTTTGGTGCCAAAACAAACTCCCATTGACGTCAATGGGGTGGAGACTTGGAAATCCCCG
TGAGTCAAACCGCTATCCACGCCCATTGATGTACTGCCAAAACCGCATCACCATGGTAATAGCGATGACT
AATACGTAGATGTACTGCCAAGTAGGAAAGTCCCATAAGGTCATGTACTGGGCATAATGCCAGGCGGGCC
ATTTACCGTCATTGACGTCAATAGGGGGCGTACTTGGCATATGATACACTTGATGTACTGCCAAGTGGGC
AGTTTACCGTAAATACTCCACCCATTGACGTCAATGGAAAGTCCCTATTGGCGTTACTATGGGAACATAC
GTCATTATTGACGTCAATGGGCGGGGGTCGTTGGGCGGTCAGCCAGGCGGGCCATTTACCGTAAGTTATG
TAACGCGGAACTCCATATATGGGCTATGAACTAATGACCCCGTAATTGATTACTATTAATAACTAGTCAA
TAATCAATGTCAACGCGTATATCTGGCCCGTACATCGCGAAGCAGCGCAAAACGCCTAACCCTAAGCAGA
TTCTTCATGCAATTGTCGGTCAAGCCTTGCCTTGTTGTAGCTTAAATTTTGCTCGCGCACTACTCAGCGA
CCTCCAACACACAAGCAGGGAGCAGATACTGGCTTAACTATGCGGCATCAGAGCAGATTGTACTGAGAGT
GCACCATAGGGGATCGGGAGATCTCCCGATCCGTCGACGTCAGGTGGCACTTTTCGGGGAAATGTGCGCG
GAACCCCTATTTGTTTATTTTTCTAAATACATTCAAATATGTATCCGCTCATGAGACAATAACCCTGATA
AATGCTTCAATAATATTGAAAAAGGAAGAGTATGAGTATTCAACATTTCCGTGTCGCCCTTATTCCCTTT
TTTGCGGCATTTTGCCTTCCTGTTTTTGCTCACCCAGAAACGCTGGTGAAAGTAAAAGATGCTGAAGATC
AGTTGGGTGCACGAGTGGGTTACATCGAACTGGATCTCAACAGCGGTAAGATCCTTGAGAGTTTTCGCCC
CGAAGAACGTTTTCCAATGATGAGCACTTTTAAAGTTCTGCTATGTGGCGCGGTATTATCCCGTATTGAC
GCCGGGCAAGAGCAACTCGGTCGCCGCATACACTATTCTCAGAATGACTTGGTTGAGTACTCACCAGTCA
CAGAAAAGCATCTTACGGATGGCATGACAGTAAGAGAATTATGCAGTGCTGCCATAACCATGAGTGATAA
CACTGCGGCCAACTTACTTCTGACAACGATCGGAGGACCGAAGGAGCTAACCGCTTTTTTGCACAACATG
GGGGATCATGTAACTCGCCTTGATCGTTGGGAACCGGAGCTGAATGAAGCCATACCAAACGACGAGCGTG
ACACCACGATGCCTGTAGCAATGGCAACAACGTTGCGCAAACTATTAACTGGCGAACTACTTACTCTAGC
TTCCCGGCAACAATTAATAGACTGGATGGAGGCGGATAAAGTTGCAGGACCACTTCTGCGCTCGGCCCTT
CCGGCTGGCTGGTTTATTGCTGATAAATCTGGAGCCGGTGAGCGTGGGTCTCGCGGTATCATTGCAGCAC
TGGGGCCAGATGGTAAGCCCTCCCGTATCGTAGTTATCTACACGACGGGGAGTCAGGCAACTATGGATGA
ACGAAATAGACAGATCGCTGAGATAGGTGCCTCACTGATTAAGCATTGGTAACTGTCAGACCAAGTTTAC
TCATATATACTTTAGATTGATTTAAAACTTCATTTTTAATTTAAAAGGATCT
Features (pLannotate 1.2.2; 21 found; start..end, strand, type, name):
    101..689     +  rep_origin     ori: high-copy-number ColE1/pMB1/pBR322/pUC origin of replication
    872..964     +  CDS            lacI (fragment): lac repressor; lacI; The lac repressor binds to the lac operator to inhibit transcription in E. coli. This inhibition can be relieved by adding lactose or isopropyl-β-D-thiogalactopyranoside (IPTG).
    977..998     +  protein_bind   CAP binding site: CAP binding activates transcription in the presence of cAMP. E. coli catabolite activator protein
   1013..1043    +  promoter       lac promoter: promoter for the E. coli lac operon
   1051..1067    +  protein_bind   lac operator: The lac repressor binds to the lac operator to inhibit transcription in E. coli. This inhibition can be relieved by adding lactose or isopropyl-β-D-thiogalactopyranoside (IPTG). lac repressor encoded by lacI
   1140..1261    -  polyA_signal   SV40 poly(A) signal: SV40 polyadenylation signal
   1256..1414    -  CDS            ble (fragment): BLE_KLEPN - Experimental evidence at protein level: Swiss-Prot protein existence level 1. Binding protein with a strong affinity to the bleomycin family of antibiotics. Binds to CL990; an antimitotic-antibiotic compound. From Klebsiella pneumoniae.
   1438..2229    -  CDS            neo: KKA2_KLEPN - Also known as kan, nptII. Experimental evidence at protein level: Swiss-Prot protein existence level 1. Resistance to kanamycin, neomycin, paromomycin, ribostamycin, butirosin and gentamicin B. From Klebsiella pneumoniae.
   2296..2625    -  promoter       SV40 promoter: SV40 enhancer and early promoter
   2639..3067    -  rep_origin     f1 ori (sequence partly withheld): f1 bacteriophage origin of replication; arrow indicates direction of (+) strand synthesis
   3088..3109    -  promoter       SV40 promoter (fragment): SV40 enhancer and early promoter
   3113..3337    -  polyA_signal   bGH poly(A) signal: bovine growth hormone polyadenylation signal
   3542..4705    -  CDS            HTR4: 5HT4R_HUMAN - Experimental evidence at protein level: Swiss-Prot protein existence level 1. This is one of the several different receptors for 5- hydroxytryptamine (serotonin), a biogenic hormone that functions as a neurotransmitter, a hormone, and a mitogen. The activity of this receptor is mediated by G proteins that stimulate adenylate cyclase. From Homo sapiens (Human).
   4718..4738    -  CDS            3xFLAG (fragment): three tandem FLAG® epitope tags
   4812..4830    -  promoter       T7 promoter: promoter for bacteriophage T7 RNA polymerase
   4846..4879    -  LTR            5' LTR (truncated) (fragment): truncated 5' long terminal repeat (LTR) from HIV-1
   4875..5078    -  promoter       CMV promoter: human cytomegalovirus (CMV) immediate early promoter
   5079..5458    -  enhancer       CMV enhancer: human cytomegalovirus immediate early enhancer
   5613..5665    +  misc_feature   bom (fragment): basis of mobility region from pBR322
   5724..5828    +  promoter       AmpR promoter: bla
   5829..6689    +  CDS            AmpR: β-lactamase; bla; confers resistance to ampicillin, carbenicillin, and related antibiotics
