[The description below was written by a language model from this plasmid's Addgene catalogue record and pLannotate feature annotations shown in this document.]
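Description:
HTR4-DuET is a mammalian expression plasmid built on the pcDNA 3.1 (+) backbone that carries the human 5-hydroxytryptamine receptor 4 (HTR4, 5-HT4), a class A G protein-coupled receptor for serotonin that signals through G proteins stimulating adenylate cyclase. The plasmid is about 6.8 kb and is maintained in E. coli at high copy through a ColE1/pUC-type origin, with selection by ampicillin via the β-lactamase gene and its own promoter. An f1 origin is also present. For mammalian cells, the backbone supplies a neomycin/kanamycin phosphotransferase gene driven by the SV40 enhancer/early promoter and terminated by an SV40 polyadenylation signal, which would allow selection of stable transfectants.

The receptor cassette is transcribed from the CMV immediate early enhancer and promoter and terminated by the bovine growth hormone polyadenylation signal. A T7 promoter sits between the CMV promoter and the coding region, as is standard for this backbone. According to the catalogue entry, the "DuET" design adds a cleavable hemagglutinin signal peptide, followed by an N-terminal FLAG epitope, and a C-terminal 1D4 epitope. The feature table detects the FLAG sequence just upstream of HTR4 (as a partial match to a 3xFLAG reference). It does not annotate the signal peptide or the 1D4 tag, although unannotated sequence lies on both sides of the receptor coding region. Small annotated fragments such as lacI, ble, bom and an HIV-1 LTR piece appear to be short similarity matches to backbone sequence rather than functional elements. The dual epitope tags allow detection or capture of the receptor from either terminus. The construct is intended for GPCR expression in mammalian cells and proteomics work, and its associated publication concerns selectivity screening of anti-GPCR antibodies.
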