Addgene plasmid #213324: HTR4-DuET
Purpose: The DuET construct encodes the named human GPCR engineered with a cleaved hemagglutinin signal peptide, a 5' FLAG and a 3' 1D4 epitope tag optimized for expression in mammalian cells and proteomics studies.
Depositing lab: Thomas Sakmar. Depositing organization: Rockefeller University. Publication: Multiplexed selectivity screening of anti-GPCR antibodies. Dahl L, Kotliar IB, Bendes A, Dodig-Crnkovic T, Fromm S, Elofsson A, Uhlen M, Sakmar TP, Schwenk JM. Sci Adv. 2023 May 3;9(18):eadf9297. doi: 10.1126/sciadv.adf9297. Epub 2023 May 3. PubMed 37134173.
Backbone
  Vector backbone: pcDNA 3.1 (+)
  Vector type: Mammalian Expression
Growth in bacteria
  Bacterial resistance: Ampicillin, 100 μg/mL
  Growth temperature: 37°C
  Growth strain: DH5alpha
  Copy number: High Copy
Gene/Insert
  Gene/Insert name: HTR4 (alt names: 5-hydroxytryptamine receptor 4; 5-HT4)
  Species: H. sapiens (human)
  Entrez Gene: HTR4 (a.k.a. 5-HT4, 5-HT4R)
  Promoter: CMV, T7
  Tag / fusion protein: FLAG (N terminal on insert); 1D4 (C terminal on insert)
  Cloning method: Gibson Cloning
Terms and licenses: Academic/Nonprofit Terms; Industry Terms: Not Available to Industry
Depositor comments: Class: A, Family: 5-Hydroxytryptamine. Ensembl ID: ENSG00000164270, Uniprot ID: Q13639
How to cite: HTR4-DuET was a gift from Thomas Sakmar (Addgene plasmid # 213324 ; http://n2t.net/addgene:213324 ; RRID:Addgene_213324)
